>Addgene plasmid #215419 | NylCA-TS_pET28a | addgene full sequence | sequence record 425831 | Addgene NGS Result
AATACCACACCGGTACACGCTCTTACTGATATTGATGGAGGCATCGCGGTGGACCCAGCTCCACGTCTTG
CAGGACCTCCAGTCTTCGGAGGTCCAGGTAACGACGCTTTTGACCTTGCCCCGGTCCGTTCTACTGGTCG
TGAGATGCTGCGCTTCGATTTCCCGGGTGTTAGCATCGGCGCGGCGCACTATGAAGAAGGTCCGACTGGT
GCGACCGTAATTCACATCCCAGCTGGAGCACGTACAGCTGTTGACGCACGTGGTGGTGCAGTGGGTCTGT
CCGGTGGCTACGACTTTAATCACGCTATCTGCCTGGCAGGTGGCGCAGGTTATGGTTTAGAAGCTGGCGC
AGGTGTGTCTGGTGCGCTGCTGGAACGTTTGGAATATCGTACTGGCTTTGCGGAACTACAGCTGGTTAGC
TCTGCAGTTATTTACGATTTCTCTGCGCGCTCTACCGCAGTCTATCCGGATAAAGCTCTTGGTCGTGCGG
CGCTGGAGTTTGCGGTTCCGGGCGAATTCCCGCAGGGTCGTGCTGGTGCGGGCATGAGTGCTTCTGCGGG
TAAAGTTGATTGGGACCGTACTGAAATCACGGGCCAGGGTGCTGCGTTCCGTCGCCTGGGCGACGTTCGC
ATCCTGGCCGTAGTTGTCCCGAACCCGGTAGGTGTGATTATGGACCGTGCTGGCACGGTAGTTCGTGGTA
ACTACGATGCACAGACTGGCGTTCGTCGTCACCCGGTATTCGATTACCAGGAAGCTTTTGCGGAGCAGGT
TCCTCCGGTTACCCAAGCTGGTAACACCACTATTTCTGCCATCGTTACCAACGTACGCATGTCCCCTGTA
GAGCTGAACCAATTCGCAAAACAGGTACACAGCTCTATGCACCGTGGTATCCAGCCTTTCCACACCGACA
TGGACGGTGACACCCTGTTTGCCGTGACCACTGACGAAATCGATTTGCCGACAACCCCGGGTAGCTCACG
TGGTCGCCTGTCTGTAAACGCTACCGCTCTGGGCGCGATTGCGTCCGAGGTCATGTGGGACGCTGTGCTG
GAAGCAGGCAAGTGACTCGAGCACCACCACCACCACCACTGAGATCCGGCTGCTAACAAAGCCCGAAAGG
AAGCTGAGTTGGCTGCTGCCACCGCTGAGCAATAACTAGCATAACCCCTTGGGGCCTCTAAACGGGTCTT
GAGGGGTTTTTTGCTGAAAGGAGGAACTATATCCGGATTGGCGAATGGG
[124 nt withheld, positions 1240-1363]
C
[91 nt withheld, positions 1365-1455]
A
[49 nt withheld, positions 1457-1505]
CCTTTGACGTTGGAGTCCACGTTCTTT
[37 nt withheld, positions 1533-1569]
ACCCTATCTCGGTCTATTCTTTTGATTTATAAGGGATTTTGCCGATTTCGGCCTATTGGTTAAAAAATGA
GCTGATTTAACAAAAATTTAACGCGAATTTTAACAAAATATTAACGCTTACAATTTAGGTGGCACTTTTC
GGGGAAATGTGCGCGGAACCCCTATTTGTTTATTTTTCTAAATACATTCAAATATGTATCCGCTCATGAA
TTAATTCTTAGAAAAACTCATCGAGCATCAAATGAAACTGCAATTTATTCATATCAGGATTATCAATACC
ATATTTTTGAAAAAGCCGTTTCTGTAATGAAGGAGAAAACTCACCGAGGCAGTTCCATAGGATGGCAAGA
TCCTGGTATCGGTCTGCGATTCCGACTCGTCCAACATCAATACAACCTATTAATTTCCCCTCGTCAAAAA
TAAGGTTATCAAGTGAGAAATCACCATGAGTGACGACTGAATCCGGTGAGAATGGCAAAAGTTTATGCAT
TTCTTTCCAGACTTGTTCAACAGGCCAGCCATTACGCTCGTCATCAAAATCACTCGCATCAACCAAACCG
TTATTCATTCGTGATTGCGCCTGAGCGAGACGAAATACGCGATCGCTGTTAAAAGGACAATTACAAACAG
GAATCGAATGCAACCGGCGCAGGAACACTGCCAGCGCATCAACAATATTTTCACCTGAATCAGGATATTC
TTCTAATACCTGGAATGCTGTTTTCCCGGGGATCGCAGTGGTGAGTAACCATGCATCATCAGGAGTACGG
ATAAAATGCTTGATGGTCGGAAGAGGCATAAATTCCGTCAGCCAGTTTAGTCTGACCATCTCATCTGTAA
CATCATTGGCAACGCTACCTTTGCCATGTTTCAGAAACAACTCTGGCGCATCGGGCTTCCCATACAATCG
ATAGATTGTCGCACCTGATTGCCCGACATTATCGCGAGCCCATTTATACCCATATAAATCAGCATCCATG
TTGGAATTTAATCGCGGCCTAGAGCAAGACGTTTCCCGTTGAATATGGCTCATAACACCCCTTGTATTAC
TGTTTATGTAAGCAGACAGTTTTATTGTTCATGACCAAAATCCCTTAACGTGAGTTTTCGTTCCACTGAG
CGTCAGACCCCGTAGAAAAGATCAAAGGATCTTCTTGAGATCCTTTTTTTCTGCGCGTAATCTGCTGCTT
GCAAACAAAAAAACCACCGCTACCAGCGGTGGTTTGTTTGCCGGATCAAGAGCTACCAACTCTTTTTCCG
AAGGTAACTGGCTTCAGCAGAGCGCAGATACCAAATACTGTCCTTCTAGTGTAGCCGTAGTTAGGCCACC
ACTTCAAGAACTCTGTAGCACCGCCTACATACCTCGCTCTGCTAATCCTGTTACCAGTGGCTGCTGCCAG
TGGCGATAAGTCGTGTCTTACCGGGTTGGACTCAAGACGATAGTTACCGGATAAGGCGCAGCGGTCGGGC
TGAACGGGGGGTTCGTGCACACAGCCCAGCTTGGAGCGAACGACCTACACCGAACTGAGATACCTACAGC
GTGAGCTATGAGAAAGCGCCACGCTTCCCGAAGGGAGAAAGGCGGACAGGTATCCGGTAAGCGGCAGGGT
CGGAACAGGAGAGCGCACGAGGGAGCTTCCAGGGGGAAACGCCTGGTATCTTTATAGTCCTGTCGGGTTT
CGCCACCTCTGACTTGAGCGTCGATTTTTGTGATGCTCGTCAGGGGGGCGGAGCCTATGGAAAAACGCCA
GCAACGCGGCCTTTTTACGGTTCCTGGCCTTTTGCTGGCCTTTTGCTCACATGTTCTTTCCTGCGTTATC
CCCTGATTCTGTGGATAACCGTATTACCGCCTTTGAGTGAGCTGATACCGCTCGCCGCAGCCGAACGACC
GAGCGCAGCGAGTCAGTGAGCGAGGAAGCGGAAGAGCGCCTGATGCGGTATTTTCTCCTTACGCATCTGT
GCGGTATTTCACACCGCAATGGTGCACTCTCAGTACAATCTGCTCTGATGCCGCATAGTTAAGCCAGTAT
ACACTCCGCTATCGCTACGTGACTGGGTCATGGCTGCGCCCCGACACCCGCCAACACCCGCTGACGCGCC
CTGACGGGCTTGTCTGCTCCCGGCATCCGCTTACAGACAAGCTGTGACCGTCTCCGGGAGCTGCATGTGT
CAGAGGTTTTCACCGTCATCACCGAAACGCGCGAGGCAGCTGCGGTAAAGCTCATCAGCGTGGTCGTGAA
GCGATTCACAGATGTCTGCCTGTTCATCCGCGTCCAGCTCGTTGAGTTTCTCCAGAAGCGTTAATGTCTG
GCTTCTGATAAAGCGGGCCATGTTAAGGGCGGTTTTTTCCTGTTTGGTCACTGATGCCTCCGTGTAAGGG
GGATTTCTGTTCATGGGGGTAATGATACCGATGAAACGAGAGAGGATGCTCACGATACGGGTTACTGATG
ATGAACATGCCCGGTTACTGGAACGTTGTGAGGGTAAACAACTGGCGGTATGGATGCGGCGGGACCAGAG
AAAAATCACTCAGGGTCAATGCCAGCGCTTCGTTAATACAGATGTAGGTGTTCCACAGGGTAGCCAGCAG
CATCCTGCGATGCAGATCCGGAACATAATGGTGCAGGGCGCTGACTTCCGCGTTTCCAGACTTTACGAAA
CACGGAAACCGAAGACCATTCATGTTGTTGCTCAGGTCGCAGACGTTTTGCAGCAGCAGTCGCTTCACGT
TCGCTCGCGTATCGGTGATTCATTCTGCTAACCAGTAAGGCAACCCCGCCAGCCTAGCCGGGTCCTCAAC
GACAGGAGCACGATCATGCGCACCCGTGGGGCCGCCATGCCGGCGATAATGGCCTGCTTCTCGCCGAAAC
GTTTGGTGGCGGGACCAGTGACGAAGGCTTGAGCGAGGGCGTGCAAGATTCCGAATACCGCAAGCGACAG
GCCGATCATCGTCGCGCTCCAGCGAAAGCGGTCCTCGCCGAAAATGACCCAGAGCGCTGCCGGCACCTGT
CCTACGAGTTGCATGATAAAGAAGACAGTCATAAGTGCGGCGACGATAGTCATGCCCCGCGCCCACCGGA
AGGAGCTGACTGGGTTGAAGGCTCTCAAGGGCATCGGTCGAGATCCCGGTGCCTAATGAGTGAGCTAACT
TACATTAATTGCGTTGCGCTCACTGCCCGCTTTCCAGTCGGGAAACCTGTCGTGCCAGCTGCATTAATGA
ATCGGCCAACGCGCGGGGAGAGGCGGTTTGCGTATTGGGCGCCAGGGTGGTTTTTCTTTTCACCAGTGAG
ACGGGCAACAGCTGATTGCCCTTCACCGCCTGGCCCTGAGAGAGTTGCAGCAAGCGGTCCACGCTGGTTT
GCCCCAGCAGGCGAAAATCCTGTTTGATGGTGGTTAACGGCGGGATATAACATGAGCTGTCTTCGGTATC
GTCGTATCCCACTACCGAGATATCCGCACCAACGCGCAGCCCGGACTCGGTAATGGCGCGCATTGCGCCC
AGCGCCATCTGATCGTTGGCAACCAGCATCGCAGTGGGAACGATGCCCTCATTCAGCATTTGCATGGTTT
GTTGAAAACCGGACATGGCACTCCAGTCGCCTTCCCGTTCCGCTATCGGCTGAATTTGATTGCGAGTGAG
ATATTTATGCCAGCCAGCCAGACGCAGACGCGCCGAGACAGAACTTAATGGGCCCGCTAACAGCGCGATT
TGCTGGTGACCCAATGCGACCAGATGCTCCACGCCCAGTCGCGTACCGTCTTCATGGGAGAAAATAATAC
TGTTGATGGGTGTCTGGTCAGAGACATCAAGAAATAACGCCGGAACATTAGTGCAGGCAGCTTCCACAGC
AATGGCATCCTGGTCATCCAGCGGATAGTTAATGATCAGCCCACTGACGCGTTGCGCGAGAAGATTGTGC
ACCGCCGCTTTACAGGCTTCGACGCCGCTTCGTTCTACCATCGACACCACCACGCTGGCACCCAGTTGAT
CGGCGCGAGATTTAATCGCCGCGACAATTTGCGACGGCGCGTGCAGGGCCAGACTGGAGGTGGCAACGCC
AATCAGCAACGACTGTTTGCCCGCCAGTTGTTGTGCCACGCGGTTGGGAATGTAATTCAGCTCCGCCATC
GCCGCTTCCACTTTTTCCCGCGTTTTCGCAGAAACGTGGCTGGCCTGGTTCACCACGCGGGAAACGGTCT
GATAAGAGACACCGGCATACTCTGCGACATCGTATAACGTTACTGGTTTCACATTCACCACCCTGAATTG
ACTCTCTTCCGGGCGCTATCATGCCATACCGCGAAAGGTTTTGCGCCATTCGATGGTGTCCGGGATCTCG
ACGCTCTCCCTTATGCGACTCCTGCATTAGGAAGCAGCCCAGTAGTAGGTTGAGGCCGTTGAGCACCGCC
GCCGCAAGGAATGGTGCATGCAAGGAGATGGCGCCCAACAGTCCCCCGGCCACGGGGCCTGCCACCATAC
CCACGCCGAAACAAGCGCTCATGAGCCCGAAGTGGCGAGCCCGATCTTCCCCATCGGTGATGTCGGCGAT
ATAGGCGCCAGCAACCGCACCTGTGGCGCCGGTGATGCCGGCCACGATGCGTCCGGCGTAGAGGATCGAG
ATCTCGATCCCGCGAAATTAATACGACTCACTATAGGGGAATTGTGAGCGGATAACAATTCCCCTCTAGA
AATAATTTTGTTTAACTTTAAGAAGGAGATATACCATGGGCAGCAGCCATCATCATCATCATCACAGCAG
CGGCCTGGTGCCGCGCGGCAGCCATATG
Features (pLannotate 1.2.2; 21 found; start..end, strand, type, name):
   1072..1089    +  CDS            9xHis (fragment): 9xHis affinity tag
   1099..1148    +  CDS            SET1 (fragment): solubility-enhancement tag derived from T7 phage gene 10B
   1156..1203    +  terminator     T7 terminator: transcription terminator for bacteriophage T7 RNA polymerase
   1240..1668    +  rep_origin     f1 ori (sequence partly withheld): f1 bacteriophage origin of replication; arrow indicates direction of (+) strand synthesis
   1721..1778    +  promoter       AmpR promoter (fragment): bla
   1787..2602    -  CDS            KanR: aminoglycoside phosphotransferase; aph(3')-Ia; confers resistance to kanamycin in bacteria or G418 (Geneticin®) in eukaryotes
   2724..3312    +  rep_origin     ori: high-copy-number ColE1/pMB1/pBR322/pUC origin of replication
   3498..3637    -  misc_feature   bom: basis of mobility region from pBR322
   3739..3930    -  CDS            rop: Rop protein, which maintains plasmids at low copy number; rop
   3947..4327    +  CDS            YPB1_ECOLX: Protein predicted: Swiss-Prot protein existence level 4. From Escherichia coli.
   4399..4690    -  CDS            TcR (fragment): tetracycline efflux protein; tet; confers resistance to tetracycline
   4705..4726    -  protein_bind   CAP binding site: CAP binding activates transcription in the presence of cAMP. E. coli catabolite activator protein
   4739..5821    -  CDS            lacI: lac repressor; lacI; The lac repressor binds to the lac operator to inhibit transcription in E. coli. This inhibition can be relieved by adding lactose or isopropyl-β-D-thiogalactopyranoside (IPTG).
   5822..5899    -  promoter       lacI promoter: lacI
   5907..6186    -  CDS            TcR (fragment): tetracycline efflux protein; tet; confers resistance to tetracycline
   6208..6226    +  promoter       T7 promoter: promoter for bacteriophage T7 RNA polymerase
   6227..6251    +  protein_bind   lac operator: The lac repressor binds to the lac operator to inhibit transcription in E. coli. This inhibition can be relieved by adding lactose or isopropyl-β-D-thiogalactopyranoside (IPTG). lac repressor encoded by lacI
   6266..6288    +  RBS            RBS: efficient ribosome binding site from bacteriophage T7 gene 10 (Olins and Rangwala, 1989)
   6307..6323    +  CDS            capTEV™ (fragment): composite tag for in vivo biotinylation, TEV protease cleavage, and 6xHis tagging
   6334..6351    +  CDS            thrombin site: thrombin recognition and cleavage site
   6355..1062    +  CDS            nylC (across the origin): NYLC_AGRS5 - Experimental evidence at protein level: Swiss-Prot protein existence level 1. Involved in the degradation of nylon-6 oligomers. Degrades cyclic and linear oligomers of 6-aminohexanoate (Ahx) with a degree of polymerization greater than three by an endo-type mode. Cannot use Ahx cyclic dimer or the Ahx linear dimer. From Agromyces sp. (strain KY5R).
