[The description below was written by a language model from this plasmid's Addgene catalogue record and pLannotate feature annotations shown in this document.]
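Description:
NylCA-TS_pET28a is a bacterial expression plasmid built on the pET28a backbone that carries a synthetic gene, codon-optimized for E. coli, encoding a nylon oligomer hydrolase (NylC) from Agromyces sp. The insert bears three substitutions, S111G/A137L/E263Q. The "TS" suffix presumably marks this variant, although the record does not spell out its meaning. The annotated coding sequence matches the Agromyces NylC protein, an endo-acting enzyme that degrades cyclic and linear oligomers of 6-aminohexanoate longer than three units.

Expression follows the standard pET arrangement. A T7 promoter with an adjacent lac operator and the T7 gene 10 ribosome binding site drive the open reading frame, and a T7 terminator lies downstream. The plasmid-borne lacI gene, under its own promoter, supplies repressor, so transcription stays low until induction with IPTG in a host that provides T7 RNA polymerase. Upstream of the insert, the table shows a short His-tag-like fragment (annotated as a partial composite tag) and a thrombin cleavage site. This is consistent with the N-terminal His tag and thrombin leader of pET28a. A His-tag fragment is also annotated just downstream of the gene, but the record does not say whether that C-terminal tag is translated. The short tetracycline-resistance, AmpR promoter and solubility-tag fragments are backbone remnants or partial matches rather than functional elements.

The plasmid is selected with kanamycin through the aph(3')-Ia gene. It replicates from a pBR322-type origin accompanied by the bom and rop regions, and an f1 origin is also present. The construct is used to produce recombinant enzyme for studies of enzymatic nylon-6 depolymerization.
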