Addgene plasmid #215419: NylCA-TS_pET28a
Purpose: Expression construct for NylCA-TS gene, codon optimized for expression in E. coli
Depositing lab: Gregg Beckham. Depositing organization: National Laboratory of the Rockies (NLR). Publication: Natural diversity screening, assay development, and characterization of nylon-6 enzymatic depolymerization. Bell EL, Rosetto G, Ingraham MA, Ramirez KJ, Lincoln C, Clarke RW, Gado JE, Lilly JL, Kucharzyk KH, Erickson E, Beckham GT. Nat Commun. 2024 Feb 9;15(1):1217. doi: 10.1038/s41467-024-45523-5. PubMed 38336849.
Backbone
  Vector backbone: pET28a
  Vector type: Bacterial Expression
Growth in bacteria
  Bacterial resistance: Kanamycin, 50 μg/mL
  Growth temperature: 37°C
  Growth strain: DH5alpha
  Copy number: High Copy
Gene/Insert
  Gene/Insert name: NylCA-TS (alt name: Nylon oligomer hydrolase from Agromyces sp.)
  Species: Agromyces sp
  Mutation: S111G/A137L/E263Q
  Cloning method: Gene Synthesis
Terms and licenses: Academic/Nonprofit Terms; Industry Terms: Not Available to Industry
How to cite: NylCA-TS_pET28a was a gift from Gregg Beckham (Addgene plasmid # 215419 ; http://n2t.net/addgene:215419 ; RRID:Addgene_215419)
